Addgene plasmid #21939: pFlag-CMV2-Brd4 R1337P
Depositing lab: Eric Verdin. Depositing organization: J. David Gladstone Institutes. Publication: Conserved P-TEFb-interacting domain of BRD4 inhibits HIV transcription. Bisgrove DA, Mahmoudi T, Henklein P, Verdin E. Proc Natl Acad Sci U S A. 2007 Aug 21. 104(34):13690-5. 10.1073/pnas.0705053104 PubMed 17690245.
Backbone
  Vector backbone: pFLAG-CMV2
  Backbone manufacturer: Sigma
  Backbone size w/o insert (bp): 4700
  Vector type: Mammalian Expression
Growth in bacteria
  Bacterial resistance: Ampicillin, 100 μg/mL
  Growth temperature: 37°C
  Growth strain: DH5alpha
  Copy number: Unknown
Gene/Insert
  Gene/Insert name: BRD4
  Species: H. sapiens (human)
  Insert size (bp): 460
  Mutation: aa 1209-1362 only, R1337P
  Entrez Gene: BRD4 (a.k.a. CAP, CDLS6, FSHRG4, HUNK1, HUNKI, MCAP)
  Tag / fusion protein: Flag (N terminal on insert)
  Cloning method: Restriction Enzyme; 5′ cloning site inverse PCR (unknown if destroyed); 3′ cloning site inverse PCR (unknown if destroyed)
  Sequencing primers: 5′ CMV-F; 3′ hGH-PA-R
Terms and licenses: Academic/Nonprofit Terms; Industry Terms: Not Available to Industry
How to cite: pFlag-CMV2-Brd4 R1337P was a gift from Eric Verdin (Addgene plasmid # 21939 ; http://n2t.net/addgene:21939 ; RRID:Addgene_21939)
