[The description below was written by a language model from this plasmid's Addgene catalogue record.]
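Description:
pFlag-CMV2-Brd4 R1337P is a mammalian expression plasmid built on the commercial pFLAG-CMV2 backbone (about 4.7 kb without insert). It is propagated in E. coli under ampicillin selection; the record lists the copy number as unknown and provides no feature table, so the origin of replication and other backbone elements are not itemised. The backbone name and the listed sequencing primers (a CMV forward primer and a reverse primer in the hGH polyadenylation region) indicate that the insert lies between a CMV promoter and an hGH polyA signal, an arrangement suited to strong transient expression in transfected mammalian cells.

The payload is a roughly 460 bp fragment of human BRD4 encoding only the C-terminal residues 1209–1362, with a Flag epitope fused at the N terminus for detection or immunoprecipitation. The fragment carries a single point substitution, R1337P, and the cloning sites are recorded as inverse PCR, consistent with the mutation having been introduced by site-directed mutagenesis of a parental plasmid. The associated publication concerns a conserved P-TEFb-interacting domain of BRD4 that inhibits HIV transcription, and this C-terminal fragment corresponds to that part of the protein. The construct is therefore most plausibly a point-mutant counterpart to the wild-type domain, used to test the contribution of this residue to P-TEFb binding and to effects on HIV transcription. The record itself does not state the functional consequence of the mutation.
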