>Addgene plasmid #21939 | pFlag-CMV2-Brd4 R1337P | addgene partial sequence | sequence record 27714 | 21939 with CMV-F
GCAGAGCTTGTTTGTGAACCGTCAGAATTGATCTACCATGGACTACAAAGACGATGACGACAAGCTTATG
CATCCGACCACCCCCTCCTCCACAGCCAAGTCATCCAGCGACAGCTTCGAGCAGTTCCGCCGCGCCGCTC
GGGAGAAAGAGGAGCGTGAGAAGGCCCTGAAGGCTCAGGCCGAGCACGCTGAGAAGGAGAAGGAGCGGCT
GCGGCAGGAGCGCATGAGGAGCCGAGAGGACGAGGATGCGCTGGAGCAGGCCCGGCGGGCCCATGAGGAG
GCACGTCGGCGCCAGGAGCAGCAGCAGCAGCAGCGCCAGGAGCAACAGCAGCAGCAGCAACAGCAAGCAG
CTGCGGTGGCTGCCGCCGCCACCCCACAGGCCCAGAGCTCCCAGCCCCAGTCCATGCTGGACCAGCAGAG
GGAGTTGGCCCGGAAGCGGGAGCAGGAGCGAAGACCCCGGGAAGCCATGGCAGCTACCATTGACATGAAT
TTCCAGAGTGATCTATTGTCAATATTTGAAGAAAATCTTTTCTGAGCGCACCTAGGTGGATCCCGGGTGG
CATCCCTGTGACCCCTCCCCAGTGCCTCTCCTGGCCCTGGAAGTTGCCACTCCAGTGCCCACCAGCCTTG
TCCTAATAAAATTAAGTTGCATCATTTTGTCTGACTAGGTGTCCTTCTATAATATTATGGGTG
